>Addgene plasmid #17830 | p70rg 11 | addgene partial sequence | sequence record 23752 | pBAD_fwd_primer
GNCTACTGAGCTTTTTTCGCAACTCTCTACTGTTTCTCCATACGTCGACAGCTAGCGTATTTTGGATGAT
AACGAGGCGCAAAAAATGGCGAGCAGTGAGGACATCATCAAGGAGTTCATGCGCTTCAAGGTGCGCATGG
AGGGCTCCGTGAACGGCCACGAGTTCGAGATCGAGGGCGAGGGCGAGGGCCGCCCCTACGAGGGCACCCA
GACCGCCAAGCTGAAGGTGACCAAGGGCGGCCCCCTGCCCTTCGCCTGGGACATCCTGTCCCCCCAGTTC
CAGTACGGCTCCAAGGTGTACGTGAAGCACCCCGCCGACATCCCCGACTACAAGAAGCTGTCCTTCCCCG
AGGGCTTCAAGTGGGAGCGCGTGATGAACTTCGAGGACGGCGGCGTGGTGACCGTGACCCAGGACTCCTC
CCTGCAGGACGGCTCCTTCATCTACAAGGTGAAGTTCATCGGCGTGAACTTCCCCTCCGACGGCCCCGTA
ATGCAGAAGAAGACTATGGGCTGGGAGGCCTCCACCGAGCGCCTGTACCCCCGCGACGGCGTGCTGAAGG
GCGAGATCCACAAGGCCCTGAAGCTGAAGGACGGCGGCCACTACCTGGTGGAGTTCAAGTCCATCTACAT
GGCCAAGAAGCCCGTGCAGCTGCCCGGCTACTACTACGTGGACTCCAAGCTGGACATCACCTCCCACAAC
GAGNNTACACCATCGTGGAGCAGTACGAGCGCGCGAGGCCGCCACCACTGTTCTGTAGATCTCTGATCGA
GACACCGGAATCTGCTAGTCTGGTGTCNCGCACGGGNCAGTGCGGATTNAGATTAANTTTNT
