[The description below was written by a language model from this plasmid's Addgene catalogue record.]
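Description:
p70rg 11 is a bacterial expression plasmid built on the pBAD24 backbone and classed as a synthetic biology construct. It is propagated in E. coli under ampicillin selection; the record lists the copy number as unknown. No feature table is provided, so the promoter and origin are not explicitly stated. pBAD24-type vectors generally carry the arabinose-inducible araBAD promoter together with the araC regulator and a pBR322-type origin, but whether these elements are retained unaltered here cannot be confirmed from the record.

The payload consists of two fluorescent reporter genes: RFPec, an E. coli codon-optimized red fluorescent protein related to DsRed-Express from Discosoma sp., and GFPuv, a UV-excitable green fluorescent protein variant derived from Aequorea victoria (taken from a commercial source plasmid). The insert was assembled by restriction enzyme cloning. The associated publication concerns combinatorial engineering of intergenic regions in operons to tune the relative expression of several genes, which suggests that the two reporters are arranged as a two-gene operon, with the "rg" in the name probably indicating a red-then-green order and the number marking a particular library member or variant. The record does not, however, describe the intergenic sequence, the gene order, or what distinguishes this clone from its siblings. In this kind of arrangement, the ratio of red to green fluorescence gives a readout of how the sequence between the two coding regions affects transcript processing, stability and translation. The plasmid would therefore typically be used as a reporter or reference construct for studying or calibrating differential gene expression within a bacterial operon.
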