Addgene plasmid #17830: p70rg 11
Depositing lab: Jay Keasling. Depositing organization: University of California, Berkeley. Publication: Combinatorial engineering of intergenic regions in operons tunes expression of multiple genes. Pfleger BF, Pitera DJ, Smolke CD, Keasling JD. Nat Biotechnol. 2006 Aug . 24(8):1027-32. 10.1038/nbt1226 PubMed 16845378.
Backbone
  Vector backbone: pBAD24
  Backbone manufacturer: Groningen Biotechnology Center
  Vector type: Bacterial Expression, Synthetic Biology
Growth in bacteria
  Bacterial resistance: Ampicillin, 100 μg/mL
  Growth temperature: 37°C
  Growth strain: DH10B
  Copy number: Unknown
Gene/Insert
  Gene/Insert name: E. coli optimized red flourescent protein (RFPec), GFPuv (alt name: DsRed-express)
  Species: Discosoma sp., A. victoria
  GenBank ID: AJ851290
  Cloning method: Restriction Enzyme
  Sequencing primers: 5′ n/a; 3′ n/a
Resource information
  A portion of this plasmid was derived from a plasmid made by: GFPuv -Clontech
Terms and licenses: Academic/Nonprofit Terms; Industry Terms: Not Available to Industry
How to cite: p70rg 11 was a gift from Jay Keasling (Addgene plasmid # 17830 ; http://n2t.net/addgene:17830 ; RRID:Addgene_17830)
